Addgene plasmid #14211: pAG306GAL-ccdB-EYFP
Purpose: (Empty Backbone)
Depositing lab: Susan Lindquist. Depositing organization: Whitehead Institute for Biomedical Research. Publication: A suite of Gateway cloning vectors for high-throughput genetic analysis in Saccharomyces cerevisiae. Alberti S, Gitler AD, Lindquist S. Yeast. 2007 Oct . 24(10):913-9. 10.1002/yea.1502 PubMed 17583893.
Backbone
  Vector backbone: pRS306
  Vector type: Yeast Expression ; Gateway Destination
  Selectable markers: URA3
Growth in bacteria
  Bacterial resistance: Chloramphenicol and Ampicillin, 25 & 100 μg/mL
  Growth temperature: 37°C
  Growth strain: ccdB Survival
  Growth instructions: DB3.1, ccdB Survival
  Copy number: Unknown
Gene/Insert
  Gene/Insert name: None
  Tag / fusion protein: EYFP (C terminal on backbone)
  Cloning method: Gateway Cloning
  Sequencing primers: 5′ GAL1
Terms and licenses: Academic/Nonprofit Terms; Industry Terms: Not Available to Industry
Depositor comments: Type of plasmid: integrating. This plasmid contains the Gateway technology from Invitrogen; Invitrogen requires purchasing of Gateway Clonase for carrying out the Gateway recombinational cloning reaction http://www.invitrogen.com Please note that the full plasmid sequence is provided as a reference only, and may not match the exact sequence of the plasmid.
How to cite: pAG306GAL-ccdB-EYFP was a gift from Susan Lindquist (Addgene plasmid # 14211 ; http://n2t.net/addgene:14211 ; RRID:Addgene_14211)
