[The description below was written by a language model from this plasmid's Addgene catalogue record and pLannotate feature annotations shown in this document.]
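Description:
pAG306GAL-ccdB-EYFP is an empty Gateway destination vector for galactose-inducible expression of C-terminally EYFP-tagged proteins in Saccharomyces cerevisiae. It is built on the pRS306 backbone and is described by the depositor as an integrating plasmid. Consistent with this, the feature table shows no yeast replication origin or centromere, so stable maintenance in yeast depends on insertion into the genome, with selection through the URA3 marker (which complements uracil auxotrophy and can be counterselected with 5-FOA). In E. coli the plasmid replicates from a high-copy ColE1/pUC-type origin and carries AmpR. An f1 origin and flanking T7 and T3 promoters, along with lacZα and lac regulatory remnants, are carried over from the pBluescript-derived backbone.

The expression unit consists of the Gal4-regulated GAL1 promoter, a Gateway cassette, an EYFP coding sequence and the CYC1 terminator. The cassette is bounded by attR1 and attR2 and contains a chloramphenicol resistance gene and the ccdB toxin gene, along with a ccdA fragment. Because CcdB poisons gyrase in ordinary E. coli, the unrecombined vector must be propagated in a ccdB-tolerant strain, under combined ampicillin and chloramphenicol selection. In an LR recombination with an entry clone, the CmR-ccdB segment is replaced by the gene of interest, and loss of ccdB provides negative selection against non-recombinant plasmids in standard strains. An open reading frame lacking a stop codon and placed in frame is then expressed as a fusion to EYFP downstream.

The vector belongs to a suite of yeast Gateway plasmids designed for high-throughput genetic analysis, and it suits work such as localisation or expression studies of tagged proteins under inducible control. The depositor notes that the full sequence is provided as a reference only and may not exactly match the physical plasmid.
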