Features (pLannotate 1.2.2; 28 found; start..end, strand, type, name):
    137..184     +  misc_feature   bom (fragment): basis of mobility region from pBR322
    195..410     +  promoter       URA3 promoter: S. cerevisiae URA3
    411..1214    +  CDS            URA3: orotidine-5'-phosphate decarboxylase, required for uracil biosynthesis; S. cerevisiae URA3; yeast auxotrophic marker, counterselectable with 5-fluoroorotic acid (5-FOA)
   1293..1342    +  misc_feature   bom (fragment): basis of mobility region from pBR322
   1343..1798    -  rep_origin     f1 ori (sequence partly withheld): f1 bacteriophage origin of replication; arrow indicates direction of (+) strand synthesis
   1806..1963    -  CDS            lacZα (fragment): LacZα fragment of β-galactosidase; lacZ fragment
   1966..1984    +  promoter       T7 promoter: promoter for bacteriophage T7 RNA polymerase
   2004..2445    +  promoter       GAL1 promoter: S. cerevisiae GAL1; inducible promoter, regulated by Gal4
   2460..2480    +  misc_feature   MCS (fragment): pBluescript multiple cloning site
   2484..2608    +  protein_bind   attR1: mutant version of attR; recombination site for the Gateway® LR reaction LR Clonase™
   2633..2663    +  promoter       lac UV5 promoter: E. coli lac promoter with an "up" mutation
   2687..2716    +  promoter       cat promoter (fragment): promoter of the E. coli cat gene encoding chloramphenicol acetyltransferase
   2717..3376    +  CDS            CmR: chloramphenicol acetyltransferase; cat; confers resistance to chloramphenicol
   3558..3716    +  CDS            ccdA (fragment): CCDA_ECO57 - Also known as H, letA. Experimental evidence at protein level: Swiss-Prot protein existence level 1. Antitoxin component of a type II toxin-antitoxin (TA) system which inhibits the post-segregational killing (PSK) of plasmid-free cells, also referred to as a plasmid addiction system. Binds to and blocks the activity of CcdB; will also remove bound CcdB protein from the CcdB-GyrA complex by forming a CcdA-CcdB complex, a process termed rejuvenation. Functions as a transcriptional corepressor for the ccdAB operon, repression also requires CcdB (By similarity). From Escherichia coli
   3721..4023    +  CDS            ccdB: CCDB_ECOLI - Also known as G, letB, letD. Experimental evidence at protein level: Swiss-Prot protein existence level 1. Toxic component of a type II toxin-antitoxin (TA) system, functioning in plasmid maintainence. Responsible for the post- segregational killing (PSK) of plasmid-free cells, also referred to as a plasmid addiction system. Half-life of over 2 hours. Cell killing by CcdB is accompanied by filamentation, defects in chromosome and plasmid segregation, defects in cell division, formation of anucleate cells, decreased DNA synthesis and plasmid loss. Interferes with the activity of DN
   4067..4191    -  protein_bind   attR2: mutant version of attR; recombination site for the Gateway® LR reaction LR Clonase™
   4195..4222    +  misc_feature   MCS (fragment): pBluescript multiple cloning site
   4223..4942    +  CDS            EYFP: enhanced YFP mammalian codon-optimized
   4949..5196    +  terminator     CYC1 terminator: S. cerevisiae CYC1; transcription terminator for CYC1
   5219..5237    -  promoter       T3 promoter: promoter for bacteriophage T3 RNA polymerase
   5282..5298    -  protein_bind   lac operator: The lac repressor binds to the lac operator to inhibit transcription in E. coli. This inhibition can be relieved by adding lactose or isopropyl-β-D-thiogalactopyranoside (IPTG). lac repressor encoded by lacI
   5306..5336    -  promoter       lac promoter: promoter for the E. coli lac operon
   5351..5372    -  protein_bind   CAP binding site: CAP binding activates transcription in the presence of cAMP. E. coli catabolite activator protein
   5385..5477    -  CDS            lacI (fragment): lac repressor; lacI; The lac repressor binds to the lac operator to inhibit transcription in E. coli. This inhibition can be relieved by adding lactose or isopropyl-β-D-thiogalactopyranoside (IPTG).
   5660..6248    -  rep_origin     ori: high-copy-number ColE1/pMB1/pBR322/pUC origin of replication
   6419..7279    -  CDS            AmpR: β-lactamase; bla; confers resistance to ampicillin, carbenicillin, and related antibiotics
   7280..7384    -  promoter       AmpR promoter: bla
   7479..35      +  CDS            rop (fragment) (across the origin): Rop protein, which maintains plasmids at low copy number; rop
>Addgene plasmid #14211 | pAG306GAL-ccdB-EYFP | depositor full sequence | sequence record 7874 | Author sequence
TCGCGCGTTTCGGTGATGACGGTGAAAACCTCTGACACATGCAGCTCCCGGAGACGGTCACAGCTTGTCT
GTAAGCGGATGCCGGGAGCAGACAAGCCCGTCAGGGCGCGTCAGCGGGTGTTGGCGGGTGTCGGGGCTGG
CTTAACTATGCGGCATCAGAGCAGATTGTACTGAGAGTGCACCACGCTTTTCAATTCAATTCATCATTTT
TTTTTTATTCTTTTTTTTGATTTCGGTTTCTTTGAAATTTTTTTGATTCGGTAATCTCCGAACAGAAGGA
AGAACGAAGGAAGGAGCACAGACTTAGATTGGTATATATACGCATATGTAGTGTTGAAGAAACATGAAAT
TGCCCAGTATTCTTAACCCAACTGCACAGAACAAAAACCTGCAGGAAACGAAGATAAATCATGTCGAAAG
CTACATATAAGGAACGTGCTGCTACTCATCCTAGTCCTGTTGCTGCCAAGCTATTTAATATCATGCACGA
AAAGCAAACAAACTTGTGTGCTTCATTGGATGTTCGTACCACCAAGGAATTACTGGAGTTAGTTGAAGCA
TTAGGTCCCAAAATTTGTTTACTAAAAACACATGTGGATATCTTGACTGATTTTTCCATGGAGGGCACAG
TTAAGCCGCTAAAGGCATTATCCGCCAAGTACAATTTTTTACTCTTCGAAGACAGAAAATTTGCTGACAT
TGGTAATACAGTCAAATTGCAGTACTCTGCGGGTGTATACAGAATAGCAGAATGGGCAGACATTACGAAT
GCACACGGTGTGGTGGGCCCAGGTATTGTTAGCGGTTTGAAGCAGGCGGCAGAAGAAGTAACAAAGGAAC
CTAGAGGCCTTTTGATGTTAGCAGAATTGTCATGCAAGGGCTCCCTATCTACTGGAGAATATACTAAGGG
TACTGTTGACATTGCGAAGAGCGACAAAGATTTTGTTATCGGCTTTATTGCTCAAAGAGACATGGGTGGA
AGAGATGAAGGTTACGATTGGTTGATTATGACACCCGGTGTGGGTTTAGATGACAAGGGAGACGCATTGG
GTCAACAGTATAGAACCGTGGATGATGTGGTCTCTACAGGATCTGACATTATTATTGTTGGAAGAGGACT
ATTTGCAAAGGGAAGGGATGCTAAGGTAGAGGGTGAACGTTACAGAAAAGCAGGCTGGGAAGCATATTTG
AGAAGATGCGGCCAGCAAAACTAAAAAACTGTATTATAAGTAAATGCATGTATACTAAACTCACAAATTA
GAGCTTCAATTTAATTATATCAGTTATTACCCTGCGGTGTGAAATACCGCACAGATGCGTAAGGAGAAAA
TACCGCATCAGGAAATTGTAAACGTTAATATTTTGTTAAAATTCGCGTTAAATTTTTGTTAAATCAGCTC
ATTTTTTAACCAATAGGCCGAAATCGGCAAAATCCCTTATAAATCAAAAGAATAGACCGAGATAGGGT
[37 nt withheld, positions 1469-1505]
AAAGAACGTGGACTCCAACGTCAAAGG
[49 nt withheld, positions 1533-1581]
T
[91 nt withheld, positions 1583-1673]
G
[124 nt withheld, positions 1675-1798]
CGCGCCATTCGCCATTCAGGCTGCGCAACTGTTGGGAAGGGCGATCGGTGCGGGCCTCTTCGCTATTACG
CCAGCTGGCGAAGGGGGGATGTGCTGCAAGGCGATTAAGTTGGGTAACGCCAGGGTTTTCCCAGTCACGA
CGTTGTAAAACGACGGCCAGTGAATTGTAATACGACTCACTATAGGGCGAATTGGAGCTCTAGTACGGAT
TAGAAGCCGCCGAGCGGGCGACAGCCCTCCGACGGAAGACTCTCCTCCGTGCGTCCTCGTCTTCACCGGT
CGCGTTCCTGAAACGCAGATGTGCCTCGCGCCGCACTGCTCCGAACAATAAAGATTCTACAATACTAGCT
TTTATGGTTATGAAGAGGAAAAATTGGCAGTAACCTGGCCCCACAAACCTTCAAATTAACGAATCAAATT
AACAACCATAGGATGATAATGCGATTAGTTTTTTAGCCTTATTTCTGGGGTAATTAATCAGCGAAGCGAT
GATTTTTGATCTATTAACAGATATATAAATGGAAAAGCTGCATAACCACTTTAACTAATACTTTCAACAT
TTTCAGTTTGTATTACTTCTTATTCAAATGTCATAAAAGTATCAACAAAAAATTGTTAATATACCTCTAT
ACTTTAACGTCAAGGAGAAAAAACCCCGGATTCTAGAACTAGTGGATCCCCCATCACAAGTTTGTACAAA
AAAGCTGAACGAGAAACGTAAAATGATATAAATATCAATATATTAAATTAGATTTTGCATAAAAAACAGA
CTACATAATACTGTAAAACACAACATATCCAGTCACTATGGCGGCCGCATTAGGCACCCCAGGCTTTACA
CTTTATGCTTCCGGCTCGTATAATGTGTGGATTTTGAGTTAGGATCCGTCGAGATTTTCAGGAGCTAAGG
AAGCTAAAATGGAGAAAAAAATCACTGGATATACCACCGTTGATATATCCCAATGGCATCGTAAAGAACA
TTTTGAGGCATTTCAGTCAGTTGCTCAATGTACCTATAACCAGACCGTTCAGCTGGATATTACGGCCTTT
TTAAAGACCGTAAAGAAAAATAAGCACAAGTTTTATCCGGCCTTTATTCACATTCTTGCCCGCCTGATGA
ATGCTCATCCGGAATTCCGTATGGCAATGAAAGACGGTGAGCTGGTGATATGGGATAGTGTTCACCCTTG
TTACACCGTTTTCCATGAGCAAACTGAAACGTTTTCATCGCTCTGGAGTGAATACCACGACGATTTCCGG
CAGTTTCTACACATATATTCGCAAGATGTGGCGTGTTACGGTGAAAACCTGGCCTATTTCCCTAAAGGGT
TTATTGAGAATATGTTTTTCGTCTCAGCCAATCCCTGGGTGAGTTTCACCAGTTTTGATTTAAACGTGGC
CAATATGGACAACTTCTTCGCCCCCGTTTTCACCATGGGCAAATATTATACGCAAGGCGACAAGGTGCTG
ATGCCGCTGGCGATTCAGGTTCATCATGCCGTCTGTGATGGCTTCCATGTCGGCAGAATGCTTAATGAAT
TACAACAGTACTGCGATGAGTGGCAGGGCGGGGCGTAAACGCCGCGTGGATCCGGCTTACTAAAAGCCAG
ATAACAGTATGCGTATTTGCGCGCTGATTTTTGCGGTATAAGAATATATACTGATATGTATACCCGAAGT
ATGTCAAAAAGAGGTATGCTATGAAGCAGCGTATTACAGTGACAGTTGACAGCGACAGCTATCAGTTGCT
CAAGGCATATATGATGTCAATATCTCCGGTCTGGTAAGCACAACCATGCAGAATGAAGCCCGTCGTCTGC
GTGCCGAACGCTGGAAAGCGGAAAATCAGGAAGGGATGGCTGAGGTCGCCCGGTTTATTGAAATGAACGG
CTCTTTTGCTGACGAGAACAGGGGCTGGTGAAATGCAGTTTAAGGTTTACACCTATAAAAGAGAGAGCCG
TTATCGTCTGTTTGTGGATGTACAGAGTGATATTATTGACACGCCCGGGCGACGGATGGTGATCCCCCTG
GCCAGTGCACGTCTGCTGTCAGATAAAGTCTCCCGTGAACTTTACCCGGTGGTGCATATCGGGGATGAAA
GCTGGCGCATGATGACCACCGATATGGCCAGTGTGCCGGTCTCCGTTATCGGGGAAGAAGTGGCTGATCT
CAGCCACCGCGAAAATGACATCAAAAACGCCATTAACCTGATGTTCTGGGGAATATAAATGTCAGGCTCC
CTTATACACAGCCAGTCTGCAGGTCGACCATAGTGACTGGATATGTTGTGTTTTACAGTATTATGTAGTC
TGTTTTTTATGCAAAATCTAATTTAATATATTGATATTTATATCATTTTACGTTTCTCGTTCAGCTTTCT
TGTACAAAGTGGTGATGGGCTGCAGGAATTCGATATCAAGCTTAATGGTGAGCAAGGGCGAGGAGCTGTT
CACCGGGGTGGTGCCCATCCTGGTCGAGCTGGACGGCGACGTAAACGGCCACAAGTTCAGCGTGTCCGGC
GAGGGCGAGGGCGATGCCACCTACGGCAAGCTGACCCTGAAGTTCATCTGCACCACCGGCAAGCTGCCCG
TGCCCTGGCCCACCCTCGTGACCACCTTCGGCTACGGCCTGCAGTGCTTCGCCCGCTACCCCGACCACAT
GAAGCAGCACGACTTCTTCAAGTCCGCCATGCCCGAAGGCTACGTCCAGGAGCGCACCATCTTCTTCAAG
GACGACGGCAACTACAAGACCCGCGCCGAGGTGAAGTTCGAGGGCGACACCCTGGTGAACCGCATCGAGC
TGAAGGGCATCGACTTCAAGGAGGACGGCAACATCCTGGGGCACAAGCTGGAGTACAACTACAACAGCCA
CAACGTCTATATCATGGCCGACAAGCAGAAGAACGGCATCAAGGTGAACTTCAAGATCCGCCACAACATC
GAGGACGGCAGCGTGCAGCTCGCCGACCACTACCAGCAGAACACCCCCATCGGCGACGGCCCCGTGCTGC
TGCCCGACAACCACTACCTGAGCTACCAGTCCGCCCTGAGCAAAGACCCCAACGAGAAGCGCGATCACAT
GGTCCTGCTGGAGTTCGTGACCGCCGCCGGGATCACTCTCGGCATGGACGAGCTGTACAAGTAACTCGAG
TCATGTAATTAGTTATGTCACGCTTACATTCACGCCCTCCCCCCACATCCGCTCTAACCGAAAAGGAAGG
AGTTAGACAACCTGAAGTCTAGGTCCCTATTTATTTTTTTATAGTTATGTTAGTATTAAGAACGTTATTT
ATATTTCAAATTTTTCTTTTTTTTCTGTACAGACGCGTGTACGCATGTAACATTATACTGAAAACCTTGC
TTGAGAAGGTTTTGGGACGCTCGAAGGCTTTAATTTGCGGCCGGTACCCAGCTTTTGTTCCCTTTAGTGA
GGGTTAATTCCGAGCTTGGCGTAATCATGGTCATAGCTGTTTCCTGTGTGAAATTGTTATCCGCTCACAA
TTCCACACAACATAGGAGCCGGAAGCATAAAGTGTAAAGCCTGGGGTGCCTAATGAGTGAGGTAACTCAC
ATTAATTGCGTTGCGCTCACTGCCCGCTTTCCAGTCGGGAAACCTGTCGTGCCAGCTGCATTAATGAATC
GGCCAACGCGCGGGGAGAGGCGGTTTGCGTATTGGGCGCTCTTCCGCTTCCTCGCTCACTGACTCGCTGC
GCTCGGTCGTTCGGCTGCGGCGAGCGGTATCAGCTCACTCAAAGGCGGTAATACGGTTATCCACAGAATC
AGGGGATAACGCAGGAAAGAACATGTGAGCAAAAGGCCAGCAAAAGGCCAGGAACCGTAAAAAGGCCGCG
TTGCTGGCGTTTTTCCATAGGCTCGGCCCCCCTGACGAGCATCACAAAAATCGACGCTCAAGTCAGAGGT
GGCGAAACCCGACAGGACTATAAAGATACCAGGCGTTCCCCCCTGGAAGCTCCCTCGTGCGCTCTCCTGT
TCCGACCCTGCCGCTTACCGGATACCTGTCCGCCTTTCTCCCTTCGGGAAGCGTGGCGCTTTCTCAATGC
TCACGCTGTAGGTATCTCAGTTCGGTGTAGGTCGTTCGCTCCAAGCTGGGCTGTGTGCACGAACCCCCCG
TTCAGCCCGACCGCTGCGCCTTATCCGGTAACTATCGTCTTGAGTCCAACCCGGTAAGACACGACTTATC
GCCACTGGCAGCAGCCACTGGTAACAGGATTAGCAGAGCGAGGTATGTAGGCGGTGCTACAGAGTTCTTG
AAGTGGTGGCCTAACTACGGCTACACTAGAAGGACAGTATTTGGTATCTGCGCTCTGCTGAAGCCAGTTA
CCTTCGGAAAAAGAGTTGGTAGCTCTTGATCCGGCAAACAAACCACCGCTGGTAGCGGTGGTTTTTTTGT
TTGCAAGCAGCAGATTACGCGCAGAAAAAAAGGATCTCAAGAAGATCCTTTGATCTTTTCTACGGGGTCT
GACGCTCAGTGGAACGAAAACTCACGTTAAGGGATTTTGGTCATGAGATTATCAAAAAGGATCTTCACCT
AGATCCTTTTAAATTAAAAATGAAGTTTTAAATCAATCTAAAGTATATATGAGTAAACTTGGTCTGACAG
TTACCAATGCTTAATCAGTGAGGCACCTATCTCAGCGATCTGTCTATTTCGTTCATCCATAGTTGCCTGA
CTGCCCGTCGTGTAGATAACTACGATACGGGAGGGCTTACCATCTGGCCCCAGTGCTGCAATGATACCGC
GAGACCCACGCTCACCGGCTCCAGATTTATCAGCAATAAACCAGCCAGCCGGAAGGGCCGAGCGCAGAAG
TGGTCCTGCAACTTTATCCGCCTCCATCCAGTCTATTAATTGTTGCCGGGAAGCTAGAGTAAGTAGTTCG
CCAGTTAATAGTTTGCGCAACGTTGTTGCCATTGCTACAGGCATCGTGGTGTCACGCTCGTCGTTTGGTA
TGGCTTCATTCAGCTCCGGTTCCCAACGATCAAGGCGAGTTACATGATCCCCCATGTTGTGAAAAAAAGC
GGTTAGCTCCTTCGGTCCTCCGATCGTTGTCAGAAGTAAGTTGGCCGCAGTGTTATCACTCATGGTTATG
GCAGCACTGCATAATTCTCTTACTGTCATGCCATCCGTAAGATGCTTTTCTGTGACTGGTGAGTACTCAA
CCAAGTCATTCTGAGAATAGTGTATGCGGCGACCGAGTTGCTCTTGCCCGGCGTCAATACGGGATAATAC
CGCGCCACATAGCAGAACTTTAAAAGTGCTCATCATTGGAAAACGTTCTTCGGGGCGAAAACTCTCAAGG
ATCTTACCGCTGTTGAGATCCAGTTCGATGTAACCCACTCGTGCACCCAACTGATCTTCAGCATCTTTTA
CTTTCACCAGCGTTTCTGGGTGAGCAAAAACAGGAAGGCAAAATGCCGCAAAAAAGGGAATAAGGGCGAC
ACGGAAATGTTGAATACTCATACTCTTCCTTTTTCAATATTATTGAAGCATTTATCAGGGTTATTGTCTC
ATGAGCGGATACATATTTGAATGTATTTAGAAAAATAAACAAATAGGGGTTCCGCGCACATTTCCCCGAA
AAGTGCCACCTGACGTCTAAGAAACCATTATTATCATGACATTAACCTATAAAAATAGGCGTATCACGAG
GCCCTTTCGTC
