>Addgene plasmid #14211 | pAG306GAL-ccdB-EYFP | addgene partial sequence | sequence record 20598 | 14211 with pRS_marker
CATTTTTTTTTTATTCTTTTTTTTGATTTCGGTTTCCTTGAAATTTTTTTGATTCGGTAATCTCCGAACA
GAAGGAAGAACGAAGGAAGGAGCACAGACTTAGATTGGTATATATACGCATATGTAGTGTTGAAGAAACA
TGAAATTGCCCAGTATTCTTAACCCAACTGCACAGAACAAAAACCTGCAGGAAACGAAGATAAATCATGT
CGAAAGCTACATATAAGGAACGTGCTGCTACTCATCCTAGTCCTGTTGCTGCCAAGCTATTTAATATCAT
GCACGAAAAGCAAACAAACTTGTGTGCTTCATTGGATGTTCGTACCACCAAGGAATTACTGGAGTTAGTT
GAAGCATTAGGTCCCAAAATTTGTTTACTAAAAACACATGTGGATATCTTGACTGATTTTTCCATGGAGG
GCACAGTTAAGCCGCTAAAGGCATTATCCGCCAAGTACAATTTTTTACTCTTCGAAGACAGAAAATTTGC
TGACATTGGTAATACAGTCAAATTGCAGTACTCTGCGGGTGTATACAGAATAGCAGAATGGGCAGACATT
ACGAATGCACACGGTGTGGTGGGCCCAGGTATTGTTAGCGGTTTGAAGCAGGCGGCAGAAGAAGTAACAA
AGGAACCTAGAGGCCTTTTGATGTTAGCAGAATTGTCATGCAAGGGCTCCCTATCTACTGGAGAATATAC
TAAGGGTACTGTTGACATTGCGAAGAGCGA
