>Addgene plasmid #14211 | pAG306GAL-ccdB-EYFP | addgene partial sequence | sequence record 20599 | 14211 with GW5
AAGCATAAAGTGTAAAGCCTGGGGGTGCCTAATGCGGCCGCCATAGTGACTGGATATGTTGTGTTTTACA
GTATTATGTAGTCTGTTTTTTATGCAAAATCTAATTTAATATATTGATATTTATATCATTTTACGTTTCT
CGTTCAGCTTTTTTGTACAAACTTGTGATGGGGGATCCACTAGTTCTAGAATCCGGGGTTTTTTCTCCTT
GACGTTAAAGTATAGAGGTATATTAACAATTTTTTGTTGATACTTTTATTACATTTGAATAAGAAGTAAT
ACAAACCGAAAATGTTGAAAGTATTAGTTAAAGTGGTTATGCAGTTTTTGCATTTATATATCTGTTAATA
GATCAAAAATCATCGCTTCGCTGATTAATTACCCCAGAAATAAGGCTAAAAAACTAATCGCATTATCATC
CTATGGTTGTTAATTTGATTCGTTCATTTGAAGGTTTGTGGGGCCAGGTTACTGCCAATTTTTCCTCTTC
ATAACCATAAAAGCTAGTATTGTAGAATCTTTATTGTTCGGAGCAGTGCGGCGCGAGGCACATCTGCGTT
TCAGGAACGCGACCGGTGAAGACGAGGACGCACGGAGGAGAGTCTTCCTTCCGAGGGCTGTCACCCGCTC
GGCGGCTTCTAATCCGTACT
