>Addgene plasmid #14211 | pAG306GAL-ccdB-EYFP | addgene partial sequence | sequence record 20600 | 14211 with GW3
GTGGCTGATCTCAGCCACCGCGAAAATGACATCAAAAACGCCATTAACCTGATGTTCTGGGGAATATAAA
TGTCAGGCTCCCTTATACACAGCCAGTCTGCAGGTCGACCATAGTGACTGGATATGTTGTGTTTTACAGT
ATTATGTAGTCTGTTTTTTATGCAAAATCTAATTTAATATATTGATATTTATATCATTTTACGTTTCTCG
TTCAGCTTTCTTGTACAAAGTGGTGATGGGCTGCAGGAATTCGATATCAAGCTTAATGGTGAGCAAGGGC
GAGGAGCTGTTCACCGGGGTGGTGCCCATCCTGGTCGAGCTGGACGGCGACGTAAACGGCCACAAGTTCA
GCGTGTCCGGCGAGGGCGAGGGCGATGCCACCTACGGCAAGCTGACCCTGAAGTTCATCTGCACCACCGG
CAAGCTGCCCGTGCCCTGGCCCACCCTCGTGACCACCTTCGGCTACGGCCTGCAGTGCTTCGCCCGCTAC
CCCGACCACATGAAGCAGCACGACTTCTTCAAGTCCGCCATGCCCGAAGGCTACGTCCAGGAGCGCACCA
TCTTCTTCAAGGACGACGGCAACTACAAGACCCGCGCCGAGGTGAAGTTCGAGGGCGACACCCTGGTGAA
CCGCATCGAGCTGAAGGGCATCGACTTCAAGGAGGACGGCAACATCCTGGGGCACAAGCTGGAGTACAAC
TACAACAGCCACAACGTCTATATCATGGC
